LOCUS       Exported 8323 bp ds-DNA circular SYN 13-MAY-2021
DEFINITION  3rd generation lentiviral gRNA plasmid targeting human CDK10.
ACCESSION   .
VERSION     .
KEYWORDS    CDK10 gRNA (BRDN0001146488)
SOURCE      synthetic DNA construct
  ORGANISM  synthetic DNA construct
REFERENCE   1 (bases 1 to 8323)
  AUTHORS   Doench JG, Fusi N, Sullender M, Hegde M, Vaimberg EW, Donovan KF,
            Smith I, Tothova Z, Wilen C, Orchard R, Virgin HW, Listgarten J,
            Root DE
  TITLE     Optimized sgRNA design to maximize activity and minimize off-target
            effects of CRISPR-Cas9.
  JOURNAL   Nat Biotechnol. 2016 Jan 18. doi: 10.1038/nbt.3437.
  PUBMED    26780180
REFERENCE   2 (bases 1 to 8323)
  AUTHORS   .
  TITLE     Direct Submission
  JOURNAL   Exported May 13, 2021 from SnapGene Server 1.1.58
            http://www.snapgene.com
FEATURES             Location/Qualifiers
     source          1..8323
                     /organism="synthetic DNA construct"
                     /mol_type="other DNA"
     promoter        87..1265
                     /label=EF-1-alpha promoter
                     /note="strong constitutive promoter for human elongation
                     factor EF-1-alpha"
     intron          318..1256
                     /label=EF-1-alpha intron A
                     /note="intron upstream of the start codon of human
                     EF-1-alpha"
     primer_bind     1213..1233
                     /label=EF1a-F
                     /note="Human elongation factor-1a promoter, forward primer"
     CDS             1278..1877
                     /codon_start=1
                     /gene="pac from Streptomyces alboniger"
                     /product="puromycin N-acetyltransferase"
                     /label=PuroR
                     /note="confers resistance to puromycin"
                     /translation="MTEYKPTVRLATRDDVPRAVRTLAAAFADYPATRHTVDPDRHIER
                     VTELQELFLTRVGLDIGKVWVADDGAAVAVWTTPESVEAGAVFAEIGPRMAELSGSRLA
                     AQQQMEGLLAPHRPKEPAWFLATVGVSPDHQGKGLGSAVVLPGVEAAERAGVPAFLETS
                     APRNLPFYERLGFTVTADVEVPEGPRTWCMTRKPGA"
     primer_bind     complement(1278..1297)
                     /label=Puro-R
                     /note="Puromycin resistance gene, reverse primer. Also
                     called puro-variant-R"
     primer_bind     1774..1794
                     /label=Puro-F
                     /note="Puromycin resistance gene, forward primer"
     misc_feature    1893..2481
                     /label=WPRE
                     /note="woodchuck hepatitis virus posttranscriptional
                     regulatory element"
     primer_bind     complement(1946..1966)
                     /label=WPRE-R
                     /note="WPRE, reverse primer"
     CDS             complement(2364..2375)
                     /codon_start=1
                     /product="Factor Xa recognition and cleavage site"
                     /label=Factor Xa site
                     /translation="IEGR"
     LTR             2553..2786
                     /label=3' LTR (Delta-U3)
                     /note="self-inactivating 3' long terminal repeat (LTR) from
                     HIV-1"
     polyA_signal    2864..2985
                     /label=SV40 poly(A) signal
                     /note="SV40 polyadenylation signal"
     primer_bind     complement(2901..2920)
                     /label=SV40pA-R
                     /note="SV40 polyA, reverse primer"
     primer_bind     2955..2974
                     /label=EBV-rev
                     /note="SV40 polyA terminator, reverse primer"
     rep_origin      3025..3160
                     /label=SV40 ori
                     /note="SV40 origin of replication"
     primer_bind     3087..3106
                     /label=SV40pro-F
                     /note="SV40 promoter/origin, forward primer"
     primer_bind     complement(3180..3199)
                     /label=T7
                     /note="T7 promoter, forward primer"
     promoter        complement(3181..3199)
                     /label=T7 promoter
                     /note="promoter for bacteriophage T7 RNA polymerase"
     primer_bind     complement(3209..3226)
                     /label=M13 Forward
                     /note="In lacZ gene. Also called M13-F20 or M13 (-21)
                     Forward"
     primer_bind     complement(3209..3225)
                     /label=M13 fwd
                     /note="common sequencing primer, one of multiple similar
                     variants"
     primer_bind     complement(3218..3240)
                     /label=M13/pUC Forward
                     /note="In lacZ gene"
     rep_origin      3367..3822
                     /direction=RIGHT
                     /label=f1 ori
                     /note="f1 bacteriophage origin of replication; arrow
                     indicates direction of (+) strand synthesis"
     primer_bind     complement(3454..3473)
                     /label=F1ori-R
                     /note="F1 origin, reverse primer"
     primer_bind     3664..3685
                     /label=F1ori-F
                     /note="F1 origin, forward primer"
     promoter        3848..3952
                     /gene="bla"
                     /label=AmpR promoter
     CDS             3953..4813
                     /codon_start=1
                     /gene="bla"
                     /product="beta-lactamase"
                     /label=AmpR
                     /note="confers resistance to ampicillin, carbenicillin, and
                     related antibiotics"
                     /translation="MSIQHFRVALIPFFAAFCLPVFAHPETLVKVKDAEDQLGARVGYI
                     ELDLNSGKILESFRPEERFPMMSTFKVLLCGAVLSRIDAGQEQLGRRIHYSQNDLVEYS
                     PVTEKHLTDGMTVRELCSAAITMSDNTAANLLLTTIGGPKELTAFLHNMGDHVTRLDRW
                     EPELNEAIPNDERDTTMPVAMATTLRKLLTGELLTLASRQQLIDWMEADKVAGPLLRSA
                     LPAGWFIADKSGAGERGSRGIIAALGPDGKPSRIVVIYTTGSQATMDERNRQIAEIGAS
                     LIKHW"
     primer_bind     complement(4171..4190)
                     /label=Amp-R
                     /note="Ampicillin resistance gene, reverse primer"
     rep_origin      4984..5572
                     /direction=RIGHT
                     /label=ori
                     /note="high-copy-number ColE1/pMB1/pBR322/pUC origin of
                     replication"
     primer_bind     5473..5492
                     /label=pBR322ori-F
                     /note="pBR322 origin, forward primer"
     primer_bind     5726..5743
                     /label=L4440
                     /note="L4440 vector, forward primer"
     protein_bind    5860..5881
                     /label=CAP binding site
                     /bound_moiety="E. coli catabolite activator protein"
                     /note="CAP binding activates transcription in the presence
                     of cAMP."
     promoter        5896..5926
                     /label=lac promoter
                     /note="promoter for the E. coli lac operon"
     protein_bind    5934..5950
                     /label=lac operator
                     /bound_moiety="lac repressor encoded by lacI"
                     /note="The lac repressor binds to the lac operator to
                     inhibit transcription in E. coli. This inhibition can be
                     relieved by adding lactose or
                     isopropyl-beta-D-thiogalactopyranoside (IPTG)."
     primer_bind     5939..5961
                     /label=M13/pUC Reverse
                     /note="In lacZ gene"
     primer_bind     5958..5974
                     /label=M13 rev
                     /note="common sequencing primer, one of multiple similar
                     variants"
     primer_bind     5958..5974
                     /label=M13 Reverse
                     /note="In lacZ gene. Also called M13-rev"
     primer_bind     5993..6013
                     /label=T3
                     /note="T3 promoter, forward primer"
     promoter        5995..6013
                     /label=T3 promoter
                     /note="promoter for bacteriophage T3 RNA polymerase"
     promoter        6041..6267
                     /label=RSV promoter
                     /note="Rous sarcoma virus enhancer/promoter"
     LTR             6268..6448
                     /label=5' LTR (truncated)
                     /note="truncated 5' long terminal repeat (LTR) from HIV-1"
     misc_feature    6495..6620
                     /label=HIV-1 Psi
                     /note="packaging signal of human immunodeficiency virus
                     type 1"
     misc_feature    7113..7346
                     /label=RRE
                     /note="The Rev response element (RRE) of HIV-1 allows for
                     Rev-dependent mRNA export from the nucleus to the
                     cytoplasm."
     CDS             7531..7575
                     /codon_start=1
                     /product="antigenic peptide corresponding to amino acids
                     655 to 669 of the HIV envelope protein gp41 (Lutje Hulsik
                     et al., 2013)"
                     /label=gp41 peptide
                     /note="recognized by the 2H10 single-chain llama nanobody"
                     /translation="KNEQELLELDKWASL"
     promoter        7753..7993
                     /label=U6 promoter
                     /note="RNA polymerase III promoter for human U6 snRNA"
     primer_bind     7753..7773
                     /label=hU6-F
                     /note="Human U6 promoter, forward primer"
     primer_bind     7924..7943
                     /label=LKO.1 5'
                     /note="Human U6 promoter, forward primer"
     misc_RNA        8023..8098
                     /label=gRNA scaffold
                     /note="guide RNA scaffold for the Streptococcus pyogenes
                     CRISPR/Cas9 system"
     misc_feature    8154..8271
                     /label=cPPT/CTS
                     /note="central polypurine tract and central termination
                     sequence of HIV-1"
ORIGIN
        1 cccgggtgca aagatggata aagttttaaa cagagaggaa tctttgcagc taatggacct
       61 tctaggtctt gaaaggagtg ggaattggct ccggtgcccg tcagtgggca gagcgcacat
      121 cgcccacagt ccccgagaag ttggggggag gggtcggcaa ttgatccggt gcctagagaa
      181 ggtggcgcgg ggtaaactgg gaaagtgatg tcgtgtactg gctccgcctt tttcccgagg
      241 gtgggggaga accgtatata agtgcagtag tcgccgtgaa cgttcttttt cgcaacgggt
      301 ttgccgccag aacacaggta agtgccgtgt gtggttcccg cgggcctggc ctctttacgg
      361 gttatggccc ttgcgtgcct tgaattactt ccacctggct gcagtacgtg attcttgatc
      421 ccgagcttcg ggttggaagt gggtgggaga gttcgaggcc ttgcgcttaa ggagcccctt
      481 cgcctcgtgc ttgagttgag gcctggcctg ggcgctgggg ccgccgcgtg cgaatctggt
      541 ggcaccttcg cgcctgtctc gctgctttcg ataagtctct agccatttaa aatttttgat
      601 gacctgctgc gacgcttttt ttctggcaag atagtcttgt aaatgcgggc caagatctgc
      661 acactggtat ttcggttttt ggggccgcgg gcggcgacgg ggcccgtgcg tcccagcgca
      721 catgttcggc gaggcggggc ctgcgagcgc ggccaccgag aatcggacgg gggtagtctc
      781 aagctggccg gcctgctctg gtgcctggcc tcgcgccgcc gtgtatcgcc ccgccctggg
      841 cggcaaggct ggcccggtcg gcaccagttg cgtgagcgga aagatggccg cttcccggcc
      901 ctgctgcagg gagctcaaaa tggaggacgc ggcgctcggg agagcgggcg ggtgagtcac
      961 ccacacaaag gaaaagggcc tttccgtcct cagccgtcgc ttcatgtgac tccacggagt
     1021 accgggcgcc gtccaggcac ctcgattagt tctcgagctt ttggagtacg tcgtctttag
     1081 gttgggggga ggggttttat gcgatggagt ttccccacac tgagtgggtg gagactgaag
     1141 ttaggccagc ttggcacttg atgtaattct ccttggaatt tgcccttttt gagtttggat
     1201 cttggttcat tctcaagcct cagacagtgg ttcaaagttt ttttcttcca tttcaggtgt
     1261 cgtgacgtac ggccaccatg accgagtaca agcccacggt gcgcctcgcc acccgcgacg
     1321 acgtccccag ggccgtacgc accctcgccg ccgcgttcgc cgactacccc gccacgcgcc
     1381 acaccgtcga tccggaccgc cacatcgagc gggtcaccga gctgcaagaa ctcttcctca
     1441 cgcgcgtcgg gctcgacatc ggcaaggtgt gggtcgcgga cgacggcgcc gccgtggcgg
     1501 tctggaccac gccggagagc gtcgaagcgg gggcggtgtt cgccgagatc ggcccgcgca
     1561 tggccgagtt gagcggttcc cggctggccg cgcagcaaca gatggaaggc ctcctggcgc
     1621 cgcaccggcc caaggagccc gcgtggttcc tggccaccgt cggagtctcg cccgaccacc
     1681 agggcaaggg tctgggcagc gccgtcgtgc tccccggagt ggaggcggcc gagcgcgccg
     1741 gggtgcccgc cttcctggag acctccgcgc cccgcaacct ccccttctac gagcggctcg
     1801 gcttcaccgt caccgccgac gtcgaggtgc ccgaaggacc gcgcacctgg tgcatgaccc
     1861 gcaagcccgg tgcctgaacg cgttaagtcg acaatcaacc tctggattac aaaatttgtg
     1921 aaagattgac tggtattctt aactatgttg ctccttttac gctatgtgga tacgctgctt
     1981 taatgccttt gtatcatgct attgcttccc gtatggcttt cattttctcc tccttgtata
     2041 aatcctggtt gctgtctctt tatgaggagt tgtggcccgt tgtcaggcaa cgtggcgtgg
     2101 tgtgcactgt gtttgctgac gcaaccccca ctggttgggg cattgccacc acctgtcagc
     2161 tcctttccgg gactttcgct ttccccctcc ctattgccac ggcggaactc atcgccgcct
     2221 gccttgcccg ctgctggaca ggggctcggc tgttgggcac tgacaattcc gtggtgttgt
     2281 cggggaaatc atcgtccttt ccttggctgc tcgcctgtgt tgccacctgg attctgcgcg
     2341 ggacgtcctt ctgctacgtc ccttcggccc tcaatccagc ggaccttcct tcccgcggcc
     2401 tgctgccggc tctgcggcct cttccgcgtc ttcgccttcg ccctcagacg agtcggatct
     2461 ccctttgggc cgcctccccg cgtcgacttt aagaccaatg acttacaagg cagctgtaga
     2521 tcttagccac tttttaaaag aaaagggggg actggaaggg ctaattcact cccaacgaag
     2581 acaagatctg ctttttgctt gtactgggtc tctctggtta gaccagatct gagcctggga
     2641 gctctctggc taactaggga acccactgct taagcctcaa taaagcttgc cttgagtgct
     2701 tcaagtagtg tgtgcccgtc tgttgtgtga ctctggtaac tagagatccc tcagaccctt
     2761 ttagtcagtg tggaaaatct ctagcagtac gtatagtagt tcatgtcatc ttattattca
     2821 gtatttataa cttgcaaaga aatgaatatc agagagtgag aggaacttgt ttattgcagc
     2881 ttataatggt tacaaataaa gcaatagcat cacaaatttc acaaataaag catttttttc
     2941 actgcattct agttgtggtt tgtccaaact catcaatgta tcttatcatg tctggctcta
     3001 gctatcccgc ccctaactcc gcccatcccg cccctaactc cgcccagttc cgcccattct
     3061 ccgccccatg gctgactaat tttttttatt tatgcagagg ccgaggccgc ctcggcctct
     3121 gagctattcc agaagtagtg aggaggcttt tttggaggcc tagggacgta cccaattcgc
     3181 cctatagtga gtcgtattac gcgcgctcac tggccgtcgt tttacaacgt cgtgactggg
     3241 aaaaccctgg cgttacccaa cttaatcgcc ttgcagcaca tccccctttc gccagctggc
     3301 gtaatagcga agaggcccgc accgatcgcc cttcccaaca gttgcgcagc ctgaatggcg
     3361 aatgggnnnn nnnnnnnnnn nnnnnnnnnn nnnnnnnnnn nnnnnnnnnn nnnnnnnnnn
     3421 nnnnnnnnnn nnnnnnnnnn nnnnnnnnnn nnnnnnnnnn nnnnnnnnnn nnnnnnnnnn
     3481 nnnnnnnnnn cnnnnnnnnn nnnnnnnnnn nnnnnnnnnn nnnnnnnnnn nnnnnnnnnn
     3541 nnnnnnnnnn nnnnnnnnnn nnnnnnnnnn nnnnnnnnnn nnannnnnnn nnnnnnnnnn
     3601 nnnnnnnnnn nnnnnnnnnn nnnnnnnnnn nncctttgac gttggagtcc acgttcttta
     3661 atagtggact cttgttccaa actggaacaa cactcaaccc tatctcggtc tattcttttg
     3721 atttataagg gattttgccg atttcggcct attggttaaa aaatgagctg atttaacaaa
     3781 aatttaacgc gaattttaac aaaatattaa cgcttacaat ttaggtggca cttttcgggg
     3841 aaatgtgcgc ggaaccccta tttgtttatt tttctaaata cattcaaata tgtatccgct
     3901 catgagacaa taaccctgat aaatgcttca ataatattga aaaaggaaga gtatgagtat
     3961 tcaacatttc cgtgtcgccc ttattccctt ttttgcggca ttttgccttc ctgtttttgc
     4021 tcacccagaa acgctggtga aagtaaaaga tgctgaagat cagttgggtg cacgagtggg
     4081 ttacatcgaa ctggatctca acagcggtaa gatccttgag agttttcgcc ccgaagaacg
     4141 ttttccaatg atgagcactt ttaaagttct gctatgtggc gcggtattat cccgtattga
     4201 cgccgggcaa gagcaactcg gtcgccgcat acactattct cagaatgact tggttgagta
     4261 ctcaccagtc acagaaaagc atcttacgga tggcatgaca gtaagagaat tatgcagtgc
     4321 tgccataacc atgagtgata acactgcggc caacttactt ctgacaacga tcggaggacc
     4381 gaaggagcta accgcttttt tgcacaacat gggggatcat gtaactcgcc ttgatcgttg
     4441 ggaaccggag ctgaatgaag ccataccaaa cgacgagcgt gacaccacga tgcctgtagc
     4501 aatggcaaca acgttgcgca aactattaac tggcgaacta cttactctag cttcccggca
     4561 acaattaata gactggatgg aggcggataa agttgcagga ccacttctgc gctcggccct
     4621 tccggctggc tggtttattg ctgataaatc tggagccggt gagcgtgggt ctcgcggtat
     4681 cattgcagca ctggggccag atggtaagcc ctcccgtatc gtagttatct acacgacggg
     4741 gagtcaggca actatggatg aacgaaatag acagatcgct gagataggtg cctcactgat
     4801 taagcattgg taactgtcag accaagttta ctcatatata ctttagattg atttaaaact
     4861 tcatttttaa tttaaaagga tctaggtgaa gatccttttt gataatctca tgaccaaaat
     4921 cccttaacgt gagttttcgt tccactgagc gtcagacccc gtagaaaaga tcaaaggatc
     4981 ttcttgagat cctttttttc tgcgcgtaat ctgctgcttg caaacaaaaa aaccaccgct
     5041 accagcggtg gtttgtttgc cggatcaaga gctaccaact ctttttccga aggtaactgg
     5101 cttcagcaga gcgcagatac caaatactgt tcttctagtg tagccgtagt taggccacca
     5161 cttcaagaac tctgtagcac cgcctacata cctcgctctg ctaatcctgt taccagtggc
     5221 tgctgccagt ggcgataagt cgtgtcttac cgggttggac tcaagacgat agttaccgga
     5281 taaggcgcag cggtcgggct gaacgggggg ttcgtgcaca cagcccagct tggagcgaac
     5341 gacctacacc gaactgagat acctacagcg tgagctatga gaaagcgcca cgcttcccga
     5401 agggagaaag gcggacaggt atccggtaag cggcagggtc ggaacaggag agcgcacgag
     5461 ggagcttcca gggggaaacg cctggtatct ttatagtcct gtcgggtttc gccacctctg
     5521 acttgagcgt cgatttttgt gatgctcgtc aggggggcgg agcctatgga aaaacgccag
     5581 caacgcggcc tttttacggt tcctggcctt ttgctggcct tttgctcaca tgttctttcc
     5641 tgcgttatcc cctgattctg tggataaccg tattaccgcc tttgagtgag ctgataccgc
     5701 tcgccgcagc cgaacgaccg agcgcagcga gtcagtgagc gaggaagcgg aagagcgccc
     5761 aatacgcaaa ccgcctctcc ccgcgcgttg gccgattcat taatgcagct ggcacgacag
     5821 gtttcccgac tggaaagcgg gcagtgagcg caacgcaatt aatgtgagtt agctcactca
     5881 ttaggcaccc caggctttac actttatgct tccggctcgt atgttgtgtg gaattgtgag
     5941 cggataacaa tttcacacag gaaacagcta tgaccatgat tacgccaagc gcgcaattaa
     6001 ccctcactaa agggaacaaa agctggagct gcaagcttaa tgtagtctta tgcaatactc
     6061 ttgtagtctt gcaacatggt aacgatgagt tagcaacatg ccttacaagg agagaaaaag
     6121 caccgtgcat gccgattggt ggaagtaagg tggtacgatc gtgccttatt aggaaggcaa
     6181 cagacgggtc tgacatggat tggacgaacc actgaattgc cgcattgcag agatattgta
     6241 tttaagtgcc tagctcgata cataaacggg tctctctggt tagaccagat ctgagcctgg
     6301 gagctctctg gctaactagg gaacccactg cttaagcctc aataaagctt gccttgagtg
     6361 cttcaagtag tgtgtgcccg tctgttgtgt gactctggta actagagatc cctcagaccc
     6421 ttttagtcag tgtggaaaat ctctagcagt ggcgcccgaa cagggacttg aaagcgaaag
     6481 ggaaaccaga ggagctctct cgacgcagga ctcggcttgc tgaagcgcgc acggcaagag
     6541 gcgaggggcg gcgactggtg agtacgccaa aaattttgac tagcggaggc tagaaggaga
     6601 gagatgggtg cgagagcgtc agtattaagc gggggagaat tagatcgcga tgggaaaaaa
     6661 ttcggttaag gccaggggga aagaaaaaat ataaattaaa acatatagta tgggcaagca
     6721 gggagctaga acgattcgca gttaatcctg gcctgttaga aacatcagaa ggctgtagac
     6781 aaatactggg acagctacaa ccatcccttc agacaggatc agaagaactt agatcattat
     6841 ataatacagt agcaaccctc tattgtgtgc atcaaaggat agagataaaa gacaccaagg
     6901 aagctttaga caagatagag gaagagcaaa acaaaagtaa gaccaccgca cagcaagcgg
     6961 ccgctgatct tcagacctgg aggaggagat atgagggaca attggagaag tgaattatat
     7021 aaatataaag tagtaaaaat tgaaccatta ggagtagcac ccaccaaggc aaagagaaga
     7081 gtggtgcaga gagaaaaaag agcagtggga ataggagctt tgttccttgg gttcttggga
     7141 gcagcaggaa gcactatggg cgcagcgtca atgacgctga cggtacaggc cagacaatta
     7201 ttgtctggta tagtgcagca gcagaacaat ttgctgaggg ctattgaggc gcaacagcat
     7261 ctgttgcaac tcacagtctg gggcatcaag cagctccagg caagaatcct ggctgtggaa
     7321 agatacctaa aggatcaaca gctcctgggg atttggggtt gctctggaaa actcatttgc
     7381 accactgctg tgccttggaa tgctagttgg agtaataaat ctctggaaca gatttggaat
     7441 cacacgacct ggatggagtg ggacagagaa attaacaatt acacaagctt aatacactcc
     7501 ttaattgaag aatcgcaaaa ccagcaagaa aagaatgaac aagaattatt ggaattagat
     7561 aaatgggcaa gtttgtggaa ttggtttaac ataacaaatt ggctgtggta tataaaatta
     7621 ttcataatga tagtaggagg cttggtaggt ttaagaatag tttttgctgt actttctata
     7681 gtgaatagag ttaggcaggg atattcacca ttatcgtttc agacccacct cccaaccccg
     7741 aggggaccca gagagggcct atttcccatg attccttcat atttgcatat acgatacaag
     7801 gctgttagag agataattag aattaatttg actgtaaaca caaagatatt agtacaaaat
     7861 acgtgacgta gaaagtaata atttcttggg tagtttgcag ttttaaaatt atgttttaaa
     7921 atggactatc atatgcttac cgtaacttga aagtatttcg atttcttggc tttatatatc
     7981 ttgtggaaag gacgaaacac cgtatgccaa cacccttctc gggttttaga gctagaaata
     8041 gcaagttaaa ataaggctag tccgttatca acttgaaaaa gtggcaccga gtcggtgctt
     8101 ttttaagctt ggcgtaacta gatcttgaga caaatggcag tattcatcca caattttaaa
     8161 agaaaagggg ggattggggg gtacagtgca ggggaaagaa tagtagacat aatagcaaca
     8221 gacatacaaa ctaaagaatt acaaaaacaa attacaaaaa ttcaaaattt tcgggtttat
     8281 tacagggaca gcagagatcc actttggcgc cggctcgagg ggg
//
