[The description below was written by a language model from this plasmid's Addgene catalogue record and the feature table of its GenBank file.]
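Description:
CDK10 gRNA (BRDN0001146488) is a third-generation lentiviral guide RNA plasmid built on the lentiGuide-Puro backbone, carrying a single guide directed against human CDK10 (also known as PISSLRE). The 8.3 kb circular construct is maintained in E. coli through a high-copy ColE1/pUC-type origin and an ampicillin resistance gene. It also retains an f1 origin, an SV40 origin and lac/T7/T3 promoter remnants from its cloning-vector ancestry. The guide was designed against several CDK10 transcript variants and belongs to a human kinome gRNA collection.

The lentiviral transfer cassette begins with an RSV promoter fused to a truncated HIV-1 5' LTR, which makes genomic RNA production Tat-independent. This is followed by the Psi packaging signal and the Rev response element for nuclear export of the unspliced vector RNA. Within the provirus, a human U6 RNA polymerase III promoter drives the CDK10-specific spacer joined to the Streptococcus pyogenes Cas9 gRNA scaffold. A cPPT/CTS element, which aids nuclear import of the reverse-transcribed genome, lies downstream of the scaffold. A separate EF-1-alpha promoter with its first intron expresses puromycin N-acetyltransferase, so transduced mammalian cells can be selected with puromycin. A WPRE enhances transcript stability and expression. The cassette ends in a U3-deleted, self-inactivating 3' LTR followed by an SV40 polyadenylation signal.

The plasmid does not encode Cas9. It is intended for use alongside a separate Cas9 lentiviral vector or in cells that already express Cas9, where the guide directs cleavage of CDK10 for knockout or loss-of-function studies.
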