Addgene plasmid #77577: CDK10 gRNA (BRDN0001146488)
Purpose: 3rd generation lentiviral gRNA plasmid targeting human CDK10
Depositing lab: John Doench & David Root. Depositing organization: Broad Institute. Publication: Optimized sgRNA design to maximize activity and minimize off-target effects of CRISPR-Cas9. Doench JG, Fusi N, Sullender M, Hegde M, Vaimberg EW, Donovan KF, Smith I, Tothova Z, Wilen C, Orchard R, Virgin HW, Listgarten J, Root DE. Nat Biotechnol. 2016 Jan 18. doi: 10.1038/nbt.3437. PubMed 26780180.
Backbone
  Vector backbone: lentiGuide-Puro
  Backbone manufacturer: Zhang Lab (Addgene plasmid # 52963)
  Vector type: Mammalian Expression, Lentiviral, CRISPR
  Selectable markers: Puromycin
Growth in bacteria
  Bacterial resistance: Ampicillin, 100 μg/mL
  Growth temperature: 37°C
  Growth strain: DH5alpha
  Copy number: High Copy
Gene/Insert
  Gene/Insert name: CDK10 (alt names: CDK10; NM_001098533.2)
  gRNA/shRNA sequence: TATGCCAACACCCTTCTCGG
  Species: H. sapiens (human)
  Entrez Gene: CDK10 (a.k.a. ALSAS, PISSLRE)
  Promoter: hU6
  Cloning method: Unknown
  Sequencing primers: 5′ U6-F; 3′ pS2-R
Terms and licenses: Academic/Nonprofit Terms; Industry Terms: Not Available to Industry
Depositor comments: The gRNA was designed to target the following Genbank reference sequence(s): NM_001098533.2,NM_001160367.1,NM_052987.3,NM_052988.4. Note that this plasmid does NOT contain Cas9. It should be used in conjunction with lentiCas9-Blast (Addgene #52962) or otherwise with cell lines already expressing Cas9. Browse the full kinome gRNA library at http://www.addgene.org/pooled-library/broadgpp-human-kinome/ or visit http://www.broadinstitute.org/rnai/public/ for detailed protocols and information.
How to cite: CDK10 gRNA (BRDN0001146488) was a gift from John Doench & David Root (Addgene plasmid # 77577 ; http://n2t.net/addgene:77577 ; RRID:Addgene_77577)
