>Addgene plasmid #77577 | CDK10 gRNA (BRDN0001146488) | depositor partial sequence | sequence record 145037 | Target Sequence
TATGCCAACACCCTTCTCGG
