>Addgene plasmid #77577 | CDK10 gRNA (BRDN0001146488) | addgene partial sequence | sequence record 188031 | hU6-F
TAGAAAGTAATAATTTCTTGGGTAGTTTGCAGTTTTAAAATTATGTTTTAAAATGGACTATCATATGCTT
ACCGTAACTTGAAAGTATTTCGATTTCTTGGCTTTATATATCTTGTGGAAAGGACGAAACACCGTATGCC
AACACCCTTCTCGGGTTTTAGAGCTAGAAATAGCAAGTTAAAATAAGGCTAGTCCGTTATCAACTTGAAA
AAGTGGCACCGAGTCGGTGCTTTTTTAAGCTTGGCGTAACTAGATCTTGAGACAAATGGCAGTATTCATC
CACAATTTTAAAAGAAAAGGGGGGATTGGGGGGTACAGTGCAGGGGAAAGAATAGTAGACATAATAGCAA
CAGACATACAAACTAAAGAATTACAAAAACAAATTACAAAAATTCAAAATTTTCGGGTTTATTACAGGGA
CAGCAGAGATCCACTTTGGCGCCGGCTCGAGGGGGCCCGGGTGCAAAGATGGATAAAGTTTTAAACAGAG
AGGAATCTTTGCAGCTAATGGACCTTCTAGGTCTTGAAAGGAGTGGGAATTGGCTCCGGTGCCCGTCAGT
GGGCAGAGCG
